Addgene plasmid #20387: pNC840
Depositing lab: Beverly Errede. Depositing organization: University of North Carolina at Chapel Hill. Publication: A family of destabilized cyan fluorescent proteins as transcriptional reporters in S. cerevisiae. Hackett EA, Esch RK, Maleri S, Errede B. Yeast. 2006 Apr 15. 23(5):333-49. 10.1002/yea.1358 PubMed 16598699.
Backbone
  Vector backbone: pUC118
  Backbone size w/o insert (bp): 3162
  Vector type: Yeast Expression
Growth in bacteria
  Bacterial resistance: Ampicillin, 100 μg/mL
  Growth temperature: 37°C
  Growth strain: DH5alpha
  Copy number: High Copy
Gene/Insert
  Gene/Insert name: UAS cassette (GAL1,10)
  Insert size (bp): 1292
  Mutation: X=UbiM (see schematic)
  Cloning method: Restriction Enzyme; 5′ cloning site XhoI (not destroyed); 3′ cloning site BamHI (not destroyed)
  Sequencing primers: 5′ M13-F20
Terms and licenses: Academic/Nonprofit Terms; Industry Terms: Not Available to Industry
Depositor comments: Cassette: UAS; UAS: GAL1,10; X: UbiM; Linker: N/A
How to cite: pNC840 was a gift from Beverly Errede (Addgene plasmid # 20387 ; http://n2t.net/addgene:20387 ; RRID:Addgene_20387)
