[The description below was written by a language model from this plasmid's Addgene catalogue record and pLannotate feature annotations shown in this document.]
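Description:
pNC840 is a cassette-carrying plasmid built on the pUC118 phagemid backbone and catalogued as a yeast expression vector, from a series made to develop destabilized cyan fluorescent proteins as transcriptional reporters in Saccharomyces cerevisiae. It is propagated in E. coli at high copy through the ColE1/pUC origin and selected with ampicillin via the β-lactamase gene and its native promoter. An M13 origin permits single-stranded DNA production with helper phage. The remaining backbone annotations (lac promoter and operator, CAP site, lacZα and polylinker fragments, and short lacI, bom and rop remnants) are typical pUC leftovers flanking the cloning site. No yeast origin, centromere or auxotrophic marker appears in the feature table, so the plasmid looks like a source of a modular part rather than a vector that is maintained in yeast by itself.

The insert of about 1.3 kb, cloned between retained XhoI and BamHI sites, is described as a "UAS cassette". It contains the divergent, Gal4-regulated, galactose-inducible GAL1,10 promoter region, followed after an unannotated stretch of roughly 400 bp by a S. cerevisiae ubiquitin coding sequence. The depositor lists the variable "X" position as UbiM with no linker. This most likely denotes a ubiquitin–methionine junction, which in ubiquitin-fusion designs exposes a stabilizing N-terminal residue after cleavage, but the record points to a schematic and does not spell this out. No fluorescent protein coding sequence is annotated. The cassette therefore seems to supply the regulated upstream and ubiquitin module for assembly with reporter parts held on other plasmids of the series.
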