Features (pLannotate 1.2.2; 16 found; start..end, strand, type, name):
      2..94      +  CDS            lacI (fragment): lac repressor; lacI; The lac repressor binds to the lac operator to inhibit transcription in E. coli. This inhibition can be relieved by adding lactose or isopropyl-β-D-thiogalactopyranoside (IPTG).
    107..128     +  protein_bind   CAP binding site: CAP binding activates transcription in the presence of cAMP. E. coli catabolite activator protein
    143..173     +  promoter       lac promoter: promoter for the E. coli lac operon
    181..197     +  protein_bind   lac operator: The lac repressor binds to the lac operator to inhibit transcription in E. coli. This inhibition can be relieved by adding lactose or isopropyl-β-D-thiogalactopyranoside (IPTG). lac repressor encoded by lacI
    231..249     +  misc_feature   MCS (fragment): pUC18/19 multiple cloning site
    262..914     +  promoter       GAL1,10 promoter: GAL1 and GAL10 genes of S. cerevisiae; divergent inducible promoter, regulated by Gal4
   1310..1537    +  CDS            ubiquitin: Saccharomyces cerevisiae ubiquitin
   1544..1579    +  misc_feature   MCS (fragment): pUC18/19 multiple cloning site
   1582..1736    +  CDS            lacZα (fragment): LacZα fragment of β-galactosidase; lacZ fragment
   1742..1793    -  misc_feature   bom (fragment): basis of mobility region from pBR322
   1812..2192    +  rep_origin     M13 ori (sequence partly withheld): M13 bacteriophage origin of replication; arrow indicates direction of (+) strand synthesis
   2268..2317    -  misc_feature   bom (fragment): basis of mobility region from pBR322
   2419..2454    -  CDS            rop (fragment): Rop protein, which maintains plasmids at low copy number; rop
   2549..2653    +  promoter       AmpR promoter: bla
   2654..3514    +  CDS            AmpR: β-lactamase; bla; confers resistance to ampicillin, carbenicillin, and related antibiotics
   3685..4273    +  rep_origin     ori: high-copy-number ColE1/pMB1/pBR322/pUC origin of replication
>Addgene plasmid #20387 | pNC840 | depositor full sequence | sequence record 9596 | Author sequence
AGCGCCCAATACGCAAACCGCCTCTCCCCGCGCGTTGGCCGATTCATTAATGCAGCTGGCACGACAGGTT
TCCCGACTGGAAAGCGGGCAGTGAGCGCAACGCAATTAATGTGAGTTAGCTCACTCATTAGGCACCCCAG
GCTTTACACTTTATGCTTCCGGCTCGTATGTTGTGTGGAATTGTGAGCGGATAACAATTTCACACAGGAA
ACAGCTATGACCATGATTACGAATTCGAGCTCGGTACCCCCCTCGAGGAATTTTCAAAAATTCTTACTTT
TTTTTTGGATGGACGCAAAGAAGTTTAATAATCATATTACATGGCATTACCACCATATACATATCCATAT
CTAATCTTACTTATATGTTGTGGAAATGTAAAGAGCCCCATTATCTTAGCCTAAAAAAACCTTCTCTTTG
GAACTTTCAGTAATACGCTTAACTGCTCATTGCTATATTGAAGTACGGATTAGAAGCCGCCGAGCGGGCG
ACAGCCCTCCGACGGAAGACTCTCCTCCGTGCGTCCTCGTCTTCACCGGTCGCGTTCCTGAAACGCAGAT
GTGCCTCGCGCCGCACTGCTCCGAACAATAAAGATTCTACAATACTAGCTTTTATGGTTATGAAGAGGAA
AAATTGGCAGTAACCTGGCCCCACAAACCTTCAAATTAACGAATCAAATTAACAACCATAGGATGATAAT
GCGATTAGTTTTTTAGCCTTATTTCTGGGGTAATTAATCAGCGAAGCGATGATTTTTGATCTATTAACAG
ATATATAAATGGAAAAGCTGCATAACCACTTTAACTAATACTTTCAACATTTTCAGTTTGTATTACTTCT
TATTCAAATGTCATAAAAGTATCAACAAAAAATTGTTAATATACCTCTATACTTTAACGTCAAGGAGAAA
AAACCCCGGATCTGCCAGGCGTGTATATAGCGTGGATGGCCAGGCAACTTTAGTGCTGACACATACAGGC
ATATATATATGTGTGCGACGACACATGATCATATGGCATGCATGTGCTCTGTATGTATATAAAACTCTTG
TTTTCTTCTTTTCTCTAAATATTCTTTCCTTATACATTAGGTCCTTTGTAGCATAAATTACTATACTTCT
ATAGACACGCAAACACAAATACACACACTAAATTACCGGATCAATTCGCCTGCTTATCTTTCTTCTTCCG
AAAGTGCTACTTCAGAAAGAGCAAGAACTGTACGGATAAGGATAAGTATATCTTCTATCTACTACAATAC
GAAAAGAACTCTCGAACTCTCCCTCCCACTTTACTTTAACTAATAGATTATGCAGATTTTCGTCAAGACT
TTGACCGGTAAAACCATAACATTGGAAGTTGAATCTTCCGATACCATCGACAACGTTAAGTCGAAAATTC
AAGACAAGGAAGGTATCCCTCCAGATCAACAAAGATTGATCTTTGCCGGTAAGCAGCTAGAAGACGGTAG
AACGCTGTCTGATTACAACATTCAGAAGGAGTCCACCTTACATCTTGTGCTAAGGCTAAGAGGTGGTATG
CACGGATCCTCTAGAGTCGACCTGCAGGCATGCAAGCTTGGCACTGGCCGTCGTTTTACAACGTCGTGAC
TGGGAAAACCCTGGCGTTACCCAACTTAATCGCCTTGCAGCACATCCCCCTTTCGCCAGCTGGCGTAATA
GCGAAGAGGCCCGCACCGATCGCCCTTCCCAACAGTTGCGCAGCCTGAATGGCGAATGGCGCCTGATGCG
GTATTTTCTCCTTACGCATCTGTGCGGTATTTCACACCGCATA
[142 nt withheld, positions 1794-1935]
C
[141 nt withheld, positions 1937-2077]
CCTTTGACGTTGGAGTCCACGTTCTTT
[37 nt withheld, positions 2105-2141]
ACCCTATCTCGGGCTATTCTTTTGATTTATAAGGGATTTTGCCGATTTCGGCCTATTGGTTAAAAAATGA
GCTGATTTAACAAAAATTTAACGCGAATTTTAACAAAATATTAACGTTTACAATTTTATGGTGCACTCTC
AGTACAATCTGCTCTGATGCCGCATAGTTAAGCCAGCCCCGACACCCGCCAACACCCGCTGACGCGCCCT
GACGGGCTTGTCTGCTCCCGGCATCCGCTTACAGACAAGCTGTGACCGTCTCCGGGAGCTGCATGTGTCA
GAGGTTTTCACCGTCATCACCGAAACGCGCGAGACGAAAGGGCCTCGTGATACGCCTATTTTTATAGGTT
AATGTCATGATAATAATGGTTTCTTAGACGTCAGGTGGCACTTTTCGGGGAAATGTGCGCGGAACCCCTA
TTTGTTTATTTTTCTAAATACATTCAAATATGTATCCGCTCATGAGACAATAACCCTGATAAATGCTTCA
ATAATATTGAAAAAGGAAGAGTATGAGTATTCAACATTTCCGTGTCGCCCTTATTCCCTTTTTTGCGGCA
TTTTGCCTTCCTGTTTTTGCTCACCCAGAAACGCTGGTGAAAGTAAAAGATGCTGAAGATCAGTTGGGTG
CACGAGTGGGTTACATCGAACTGGATCTCAACAGCGGTAAGATCCTTGAGAGTTTTCGCCCCGAAGAACG
TTTTCCAATGATGAGCACTTTTAAAGTTCTGCTATGTGGCGCGGTATTATCCCGTATTGACGCCGGGCAA
GAGCAACTCGGTCGCCGCATACACTATTCTCAGAATGACTTGGTTGAGTACTCACCAGTCACAGAAAAGC
ATCTTACGGATGGCATGACAGTAAGAGAATTATGCAGTGCTGCCATAACCATGAGTGATAACACTGCGGC
CAACTTACTTCTGACAACGATCGGAGGACCGAAGGAGCTAACCGCTTTTTTGCACAACATGGGGGATCAT
GTAACTCGCCTTGATCGTTGGGAACCGGAGCTGAATGAAGCCATACCAAACGACGAGCGTGACACCACGA
TGCCTGTAGCAATGGCAACAACGTTGCGCAAACTATTAACTGGCGAACTACTTACTCTAGCTTCCCGGCA
ACAATTAATAGACTGGATGGAGGCGGATAAAGTTGCAGGACCACTTCTGCGCTCGGCCCTTCCGGCTGGC
TGGTTTATTGCTGATAAATCTGGAGCCGGTGAGCGTGGGTCTCGCGGTATCATTGCAGCACTGGGGCCAG
ATGGTAAGCCCTCCCGTATCGTAGTTATCTACACGACGGGGAGTCAGGCAACTATGGATGAACGAAATAG
ACAGATCGCTGAGATAGGTGCCTCACTGATTAAGCATTGGTAACTGTCAGACCAAGTTTACTCATATATA
CTTTAGATTGATTTAAAACTTCATTTTTAATTTAAAAGGATCTAGGTGAAGATCCTTTTTGATAATCTCA
TGACCAAAATCCCTTAACGTGAGTTTTCGTTCCACTGAGCGTCAGACCCCGTAGAAAAGATCAAAGGATC
TTCTTGAGATCCTTTTTTTCTGCGCGTAATCTGCTGCTTGCAAACAAAAAAACCACCGCTACCAGCGGTG
GTTTGTTTGCCGGATCAAGAGCTACCAACTCTTTTTCCGAAGGTAACTGGCTTCAGCAGAGCGCAGATAC
CAAATACTGTCCTTCTAGTGTAGCCGTAGTTAGGCCACCACTTCAAGAACTCTGTAGCACCGCCTACATA
CCTCGCTCTGCTAATCCTGTTACCAGTGGCTGCTGCCAGTGGCGATAAGTCGTGTCTTACCGGGTTGGAC
TCAAGACGATAGTTACCGGATAAGGCGCAGCGGTCGGGCTGAACGGGGGGTTCGTGCACACAGCCCAGCT
TGGAGCGAACGACCTACACCGAACTGAGATACCTACAGCGTGAGCTATGAGAAAGCGCCACGCTTCCCGA
AGGGAGAAAGGCGGACAGGTATCCGGTAAGCGGCAGGGTCGGAACAGGAGAGCGCACGAGGGAGCTTCCA
GGGGGAAACGCCTGGTATCTTTATAGTCCTGTCGGGTTTCGCCACCTCTGACTTGAGCGTCGATTTTTGT
GATGCTCGTCAGGGGGGCGGAGCCTATGGAAAAACGCCAGCAACGCGGCCTTTTTACGGTTCCTGGCCTT
TTGCTGGCCTTTTGCTCACATGTTCTTTCCTGCGTTATCCCCTGATTCTGTGGATAACCGTATTACCGCC
TTTGAGTGAGCTGATACCGCTCGCCGCAGCCGAACGACCGAGCGCAGCGAGTCAGTGAGCGAGGAAGCGG
AAG
