>Addgene plasmid #20387 | pNC840 | addgene partial sequence | sequence record 26504 | 20387 with M13-F20
GTGCATACCACCTCTTAGCCTTAGCACAAGATGTAAGGTGGACTCCTTCTGAATGTTGTAATCAGACAGC
GTTCTACCGTCTTCTAGCTGCTTACCGGCAAAGATCAATCTTTGTTGATCTGGAGGGATACCTTCCTTGT
CTTGAATTTTCGACTTAACGTTGTCGATGGTATCGGAAGATTCAACTTCCAATGTTATGGTTTTACCGGT
CAAAGTCTTGACGAAAATCTGCATAATCTATTAGTTAAAGTAAAGTGGGAGGGAGAGTTCGAGAGTTCTT
TTCGTATTGTAGTAGATAGAAGATATACTTATCCTTATCCGTACAGTTCTTGCTCTTTCTGAAGTAGCAC
TTTCGGAAGAAGAAAGATAAGCAGGCGAATTGATCCGGTAATTTAGTGTGTGTATTTGTGTTTGCGTGTC
TATAGAAGTATAGTAATTTATGCTACAAAGGACCTAATGTATAAGGAAAGAATATTTAGAGAAAAGAAGA
AAACAAGAGTTTTATATACATACAGAGCACATGCATGCCATATGATCATGTGTCGTCGCACACATATATA
TATGCCTGTATGTGTCAGCACTAAAGTTGCCTGGCCATCCACGCTATATACACGCCTGGCAGATCCGGGG
TTTTTTCTCCTTGACGTTAAAGTATAGAGGTATATTAACAATTTTTTGTTGATACTTTTATTACATTTGA
ATAAGAAGTAATACAAACCGAAAATGTTGAAAGTATTAGTTAAAGTGGTTATGCAGTTTTTGCATTTATA
TATCTGTTAATAGATCAAAAATCATCGCTTCGCTGATTAATTACCCCAGAAATAAGNNTAAAAAACTAAT
CGCATTATCATCTANNGGNTGTAATTTGATTCGTTCATTTGAAGGTTTGNGGGGCCNGGTNCTGCCAATT
TTTCCNNNTNNTAACCNTAAA
